>Addgene plasmid #215226 | shRNA_circRNF170_1 | addgene full sequence | sequence record 432527 | Addgene NGS Result
CAATACGCAAACCGCCTCTCCCCGCGCGTTGGCCGATTCATTAATGCAGCTGGCACGACAGGTTTCCCGA
CTGGAAAGCGGGCAGTGAGCGCAACGCAATTAATGTGAGTTAGCTCACTCATTAGGCACCCCAGGCTTTA
CACTTTATGCTTCCGGCTCGTATGTTGTGTGGAATTGTGAGCGGATAACAATTTCACACAGGAAACAGCT
ATGACCATGATTACGCCAAGCGCGCAATTAACCCTCACTAAAGGGAACAAAAGCTGGAGCTGCAAGCTTA
ATGTAGTCTTATGCAATACTCTTGTAGTCTTGCAACATGGTAACGATGAGTTAGCAACATGCCTTACAAG
GAGAGAAAAAGCACCGTGCATGCCGATTGGTGGAAGTAAGGTGGTACGATCGTGCCTTATTAGGAAGGCA
ACAGACGGGTCTGACATGGATTGGACGAACCACTGAATTGCCGCATTGCAGAGATATTGTATTTAAGTGC
CTAGCTCGATACATAAACGGGTCTCTCTGGTTAGACCAGATCTGAGCCTGGGAGCTCTCTGGCTAACTAG
GGAACCCACTGCTTAAGCCTCAATAAAGCTTGCCTTGAGTGCTTCAAGTAGTGTGTGCCCGTCTGTTGTG
TGACTCTGGTAACTAGAGATCCCTCAGACCCTTTTAGTCAGTGTGGAAAATCTCTAGCAGTGGCGCCCGA
ACAGGGACTTGAAAGCGAAAGGGAAACCAGAGGAGCTCTCTCGACGCAGGACTCGGCTTGCTGAAGCGCG
CACGGCAAGAGGCGAGGGGCGGCGACTGGTGAGTACGCCAAAAATTTTGACTAGCGGAGGCTAGAAGGAG
AGAGATGGGTGCGAGAGCGTCAGTATTAAGCGGGGGAGAATTAGATCGCGATGGGAAAAAATTCGGTTAA
GGCCAGGGGGAAAGAAAAAATATAAATTAAAACATATAGTATGGGCAAGCAGGGAGCTAGAACGATTCGC
AGTTAATCCTGGCCTGTTAGAAACATCAGAAGGCTGTAGACAAATACTGGGACAGCTACAACCATCCCTT
CAGACAGGATCAGAAGAACTTAGATCATTATATAATACAGTAGCAACCCTCTATTGTGTGCATCAAAGGA
TAGAGATAAAAGACACCAAGGAAGCTTTAGACAAGATAGAGGAAGAGCAAAACAAAAGTAAGACCACCGC
ACAGCAAGCGGCCGCTGATCTTCAGACCTGGAGGAGGAGATATGAGGGACAATTGGAGAAGTGAATTATA
TAAATATAAAGTAGTAAAAATTGAACCATTAGGAGTAGCACCCACCAAGGCAAAGAGAAGAGTGGTGCAG
AGAGAAAAAAGAGCAGTGGGAATAGGAGCTTTGTTCCTTGGGTTCTTGGGAGCAGCAGGAAGCACTATGG
GCGCAGCGTCAATGACGCTGACGGTACAGGCCAGACAATTATTGTCTGGTATAGTGCAGCAGCAGAACAA
TTTGCTGAGGGCTATTGAGGCGCAACAGCATCTGTTGCAACTCACAGTCTGGGGCATCAAGCAGCTCCAG
GCAAGAATCCTGGCTGTGGAAAGATACCTAAAGGATCAACAGCTCCTGGGGATTTGGGGTTGCTCTGGAA
AACTCATTTGCACCACTGCTGTGCCTTGGAATGCTAGTTGGAGTAATAAATCTCTGGAACAGATTTGGAA
TCACACGACCTGGATGGAGTGGGACAGAGAAATTAACAATTACACAAGCTTAATACACTCCTTAATTGAA
GAATCGCAAAACCAGCAAGAAAAGAATGAACAAGAATTATTGGAATTAGATAAATGGGCAAGTTTGTGGA
ATTGGTTTAACATAACAAATTGGCTGTGGTATATAAAATTATTCATAATGATAGTAGGAGGCTTGGTAGG
TTTAAGAATAGTTTTTGCTGTACTTTCTATAGTGAATAGAGTTAGGCAGGGATATTCACCATTATCGTTT
CAGACCCACCTCCCAACCCCGAGGGGACCCGACAGGCCCGAAGGAATAGAAGAAGAAGGTGGAGAGAGAG
ACAGAGACAGATCCATTCGATTAGTGAACGGATCTCGACGGTATCGATCACGAGACTAGCCTCGAGCGGC
CGCCCCCTTCACCGAGGGCCTATTTCCCATGATTCCTTCATATTTGCATATACGATACAAGGCTGTTAGA
GAGATAATTGGAATTAATTTGACTGTAAACACAAAGATATTAGTACAAAATACGTGACGTAGAAAGTAAT
AATTTCTTGGGTAGTTTGCAGTTTTAAAATTATGTTTTAAAATGGACTATCATATGCTTACCGTAACTTG
AAAGTATTTCGATTTCTTGGCTTTATATATCTTGTGGAAAGGACGAAACACCGGACCCAGATCTACCTGG
AATGGCTCGAGCCATTCCAGGTAGATCTGGGTTTTTTGAATTCTCGACCTCGAGACAAATGGCAGTATTC
ATCCACAATTTTAAAAGAAAAGGGGGGATTGGGGGGTACAGTGCAGGGGAAAGAATAGTAGACATAATAG
CAACAGACATACAAACTAAAGAATTACAAAAACAAATTACAAAAATTCAAAATTTTCGGGTTTATTACAG
GGACAGCAGAGATCCACTTTGGCCGCGGCTCGAGGGGGTTGGGGTTGCGCCTTTTCCAAGGCAGCCCTGG
GTTTGCGCAGGGACGCGGCTGCTCTGGGCGTGGTTCCGGGAAACGCAGCGGCGCCGACCCTGGGTCTCGC
ACATTCTTCACGTCCGTTCGCAGCGTCACCCGGATCTTCGCCGCTACCCTTGTGGGCCCCCCGGCGACGC
TTCCTGCTCCGCCCCTAAGTCGGGAAGGTTCCTTGCGGTTCGCGGCGTGCCGGACGTGACAAACGGAAGC
CGCACGTCTCACTAGTACCCTCGCAGACGGACAGCGCCAGGGAGCAATGGCAGCGCGCCGACCGCGATGG
GCTGTGGCCAATAGCGGCTGCTCAGCAGGGCGCGCCGAGAGCAGCGGCCGGGAAGGGGCGGTGCGGGAGG
CGGGGTGTGGGGCGGTAGTGTGGGCCCTGTTCCTGCCCGCGCGGTGTTCCGCATTCTGCAAGCCTCCGGA
GCGCACGTCGGCAGTCGGCTCCCTCGTTGACCGAATCACCGACCTCTCTCCCCAGGGGGATCCACCGGAG
CTTACCATGACCGAGTACAAGCCCACGGTGCGCCTCGCCACCCGCGACGACGTCCCCAGGGCCGTACGCA
CCCTCGCCGCCGCGTTCGCCGACTACCCCGCCACGCGCCACACCGTCGATCCGGACCGCCACATCGAGCG
GGTCACCGAGCTGCAAGAACTCTTCCTCACGCGCGTCGGGCTCGACATCGGCAAGGTGTGGGTCGCGGAC
GACGGCGCCGCGGTGGCGGTCTGGACCACGCCGGAGAGCGTCGAAGCGGGGGCGGTGTTCGCCGAGATCG
GCCCGCGCATGGCCGAGTTGAGCGGTTCCCGGCTGGCCGCGCAGCAACAGATGGAAGGCCTCCTGGCGCC
GCACCGGCCCAAGGAGCCCGCGTGGTTCCTGGCCACCGTCGGCGTCTCGCCCGACCACCAGGGCAAGGGT
CTGGGCAGCGCCGTCGTGCTCCCCGGAGTGGAGGCGGCCGAGCGCGCCGGGGTGCCCGCCTTCCTGGAGA
CCTCCGCGCCCCGCAACCTCCCCTTCTACGAGCGGCTCGGCTTCACCGTCACCGCCGACGTCGAGGTGCC
CGAAGGACCGCGCACCTGGTGCATGACCCGCAAGCCCGGTGCCTGACGCCCGCCCCACGACCCGCAGCGC
CCGACCGAAAGGAGCGCACGACCCCATGCATCGGTACCTTTAAGACCAATGACTTACAAGGCAGCTGTAG
ATCTTAGCCACTTTTTAAAAGAAAAGGGGGGACTGGAAGGGCTAATTCACTCCCAACGAAGACAAGATCT
GCTTTTTGCTTGTACTGGGTCTCTCTGGTTAGACCAGATCTGAGCCTGGGAGCTCTCTGGCTAACTAGGG
AACCCACTGCTTAAGCCTCAATAAAGCTTGCCTTGAGTGCTTCAAGTAGTGTGTGCCCGTCTGTTGTGTG
ACTCTGGTAACTAGAGATCCCTCAGACCCTTTTAGTCAGTGTGGAAAATCTCTAGCAGTAGTAGTTCATG
TCATCTTATTATTCAGTATTTATAACTTGCAAAGAAATGAATATCAGAGAGTGAGAGGAACTTGTTTATT
GCAGCTTATAATGGTTACAAATAAAGCAATAGCATCACAAATTTCACAAATAAAGCATTTTTTTCACTGC
ATTCTAGTTGTGGTTTGTCCAAACTCATCAATGTATCTTATCATGTCTGGCTCTAGCTATCCCGCCCCTA
ACTCCGCCCATCCCGCCCCTAACTCCGCCCAGTTCCGCCCATTCTCCGCCCCATGGCTGACTAATTTTTT
TTATTTATGCAGAGGCCGAGGCCGCCTCGGCCTCTGAGCTATTCCAGAAGTAGTGAGGAGGCTTTTTTGG
AGGCCTAGGGACGTACCCAATTCGCCCTATAGTGAGTCGTATTACGCGCGCTCACTGGCCGTCGTTTTAC
AACGTCGTGACTGGGAAAACCCTGGCGTTACCCAACTTAATCGCCTTGCAGCACATCCCCCTTTCGCCAG
CTGGCGTAATAGCGAAGAGGCCCGCACCGATCGCCCTTCCCAACAGTTGCGCAGCCTGAATGGCGAATGG
G
[124 nt withheld, positions 4692-4815]
C
[91 nt withheld, positions 4817-4907]
A
[49 nt withheld, positions 4909-4957]
CCTTTGACGTTGGAGTCCACGTTCTTT
[37 nt withheld, positions 4985-5021]
ACCCTATCTCGGTCTATTCTTTTGATTTATAAGGGATTTTGCCGATTTCGGCCTATTGGTTAAAAAATGA
GCTGATTTAACAAAAATTTAACGCGAATTTTAACAAAATATTAACGCTTACAATTTAGGTGGCACTTTTC
GGGGAAATGTGCGCGGAACCCCTATTTGTTTATTTTTCTAAATACATTCAAATATGTATCCGCTCATGAG
ACAATAACCCTGATAAATGCTTCAATAATATTGAAAAAGGAAGAGTATGAGTATTCAACATTTCCGTGTC
GCCCTTATTCCCTTTTTTGCGGCATTTTGCCTTCCTGTTTTTGCTCACCCAGAAACGCTGGTGAAAGTAA
AAGATGCTGAAGATCAGTTGGGTGCACGAGTGGGTTACATCGAACTGGATCTCAACAGCGGTAAGATCCT
TGAGAGTTTTCGCCCCGAAGAACGTTTTCCAATGATGAGCACTTTTAAAGTTCTGCTATGTGGCGCGGTA
TTATCCCGTATTGACGCCGGGCAAGAGCAACTCGGTCGCCGCATACACTATTCTCAGAATGACTTGGTTG
AGTACTCACCAGTCACAGAAAAGCATCTTACGGATGGCATGACAGTAAGAGAATTATGCAGTGCTGCCAT
AACCATGAGTGATAACACTGCGGCCAACTTACTTCTGACAACGATCGGAGGACCGAAGGAGCTAACCGCT
TTTTTGCACAACATGGGGGATCATGTAACTCGCCTTGATCGTTGGGAACCGGAGCTGAATGAAGCCATAC
CAAACGACGAGCGTGACACCACGATGCCTGTAGCAATGGCAACAACGTTGCGCAAACTATTAACTGGCGA
ACTACTTACTCTAGCTTCCCGGCAACAATTAATAGACTGGATGGAGGCGGATAAAGTTGCAGGACCACTT
CTGCGCTCGGCCCTTCCGGCTGGCTGGTTTATTGCTGATAAATCTGGAGCCGGTGAGCGTGGGTCTCGCG
GTATCATTGCAGCACTGGGGCCAGATGGTAAGCCCTCCCGTATCGTAGTTATCTACACGACGGGGAGTCA
GGCAACTATGGATGAACGAAATAGACAGATCGCTGAGATAGGTGCCTCACTGATTAAGCATTGGTAACTG
TCAGACCAAGTTTACTCATATATACTTTAGATTGATTTAAAACTTCATTTTTAATTTAAAAGGATCTAGG
TGAAGATCCTTTTTGATAATCTCATGACCAAAATCCCTTAACGTGAGTTTTCGTTCCACTGAGCGTCAGA
CCCCGTAGAAAAGATCAAAGGATCTTCTTGAGATCCTTTTTTTCTGCGCGTAATCTGCTGCTTGCAAACA
AAAAAACCACCGCTACCAGCGGTGGTTTGTTTGCCGGATCAAGAGCTACCAACTCTTTTTCCGAAGGTAA
CTGGCTTCAGCAGAGCGCAGATACCAAATACTGTTCTTCTAGTGTAGCCGTAGTTAGGCCACCACTTCAA
GAACTCTGTAGCACCGCCTACATACCTCGCTCTGCTAATCCTGTTACCAGTGGCTGCTGCCAGTGGCGAT
AAGTCGTGTCTTACCGGGTTGGACTCAAGACGATAGTTACCGGATAAGGCGCAGCGGTCGGGCTGAACGG
GGGGTTCGTGCACACAGCCCAGCTTGGAGCGAACGACCTACACCGAACTGAGATACCTACAGCGTGAGCT
ATGAGAAAGCGCCACGCTTCCCGAAGGGAGAAAGGCGGACAGGTATCCGGTAAGCGGCAGGGTCGGAACA
GGAGAGCGCACGAGGGAGCTTCCAGGGGGAAACGCCTGGTATCTTTATAGTCCTGTCGGGTTTCGCCACC
TCTGACTTGAGCGTCGATTTTTGTGATGCTCGTCAGGGGGGCGGAGCCTATGGAAAAACGCCAGCAACGC
GGCCTTTTTACGGTTCCTGGCCTTTTGCTGGCCTTTTGCTCACATGTTCTTTCCTGCGTTATCCCCTGAT
TCTGTGGATAACCGTATTACCGCCTTTGAGTGAGCTGATACCGCTCGCCGCAGCCGAACGACCGAGCGCA
GCGAGTCAGTGAGCGAGGAAGCGGAAGAGCGCC
Features (pLannotate 1.2.2; 25 found; start..end, strand, type, name):
    101..122     +  protein_bind   CAP binding site: CAP binding activates transcription in the presence of cAMP. E. coli catabolite activator protein
    137..167     +  promoter       lac promoter: promoter for the E. coli lac operon
    175..191     +  protein_bind   lac operator: The lac repressor binds to the lac operator to inhibit transcription in E. coli. This inhibition can be relieved by adding lactose or isopropyl-β-D-thiogalactopyranoside (IPTG). lac repressor encoded by lacI
    236..254     +  promoter       T3 promoter: promoter for bacteriophage T3 RNA polymerase
    282..508     +  promoter       RSV promoter: Rous sarcoma virus enhancer/promoter
    509..689     +  LTR            5' LTR (truncated): truncated 5' long terminal repeat (LTR) from HIV-1
    736..861     +  misc_feature   HIV-1 Ψ: packaging signal of human immunodeficiency virus type 1
    845..1208    +  CDS            HIV-1 gag (fragment): gag protein from human immunodeficiency virus 1; gag
   1354..1587    +  misc_feature   RRE: The Rev response element (RRE) of HIV-1 allows for Rev-dependent mRNA export from the nucleus to the cytoplasm.
   1964..2064    +  CDS            Rev (fragment): human immunodeficiency virus 1 (HIV-1) Rev protein; rev; enhances nuclear export of unspliced and incompletely spliced viral mRNAs
   2114..2354    +  promoter       U6 promoter: RNA polymerase III promoter for human U6 snRNA
   2459..2576    +  misc_feature   cPPT/CTS: central polypurine tract and central termination sequence of HIV-1
   2625..3135    +  promoter       hPGK promoter: human phosphoglycerate kinase 1 promoter
   3157..3756    +  CDS            PuroR: puromycin N-acetyltransferase; pac from Streptomyces alboniger; confers resistance to puromycin
   3799..3882    +  CDS            nef (fragment): NEF_HV1Z2 - Experimental evidence at protein level: Swiss-Prot protein existence level 1. Extracellular Nef protein targets CD4(+) T-lymphocytes for apoptosis by interacting with CXCR4 surface receptors. From Human immunodeficiency virus type 1 group M subtype D (isolate Z2/CDC-Z34) (HIV-1).
   3884..4117    +  LTR            3' LTR (ΔU3): self-inactivating 3' long terminal repeat (LTR) from HIV-1
   4189..4310    +  polyA_signal   SV40 poly(A) signal: SV40 polyadenylation signal
   4350..4485    +  rep_origin     SV40 ori: SV40 origin of replication
   4506..4524    -  promoter       T7 promoter: promoter for bacteriophage T7 RNA polymerase
   4532..4687    +  CDS            lacZα (fragment): LacZα fragment of β-galactosidase; lacZ fragment
   4692..5120    +  rep_origin     f1 ori (sequence partly withheld): f1 bacteriophage origin of replication; arrow indicates direction of (+) strand synthesis
   5173..5277    +  promoter       AmpR promoter: bla
   5278..6138    +  CDS            AmpR: β-lactamase; bla; confers resistance to ampicillin, carbenicillin, and related antibiotics
   6309..6897    +  rep_origin     ori: high-copy-number ColE1/pMB1/pBR322/pUC origin of replication
   7080..88      +  CDS            lacI (fragment) (across the origin): lac repressor; lacI; The lac repressor binds to the lac operator to inhibit transcription in E. coli. This inhibition can be relieved by adding lactose or isopropyl-β-D-thiogalactopyranoside (IPTG).
