[The description below was written by a language model from this plasmid's Addgene catalogue record and pLannotate feature annotations shown in this document.]
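Description:
shRNA_circRNF170_1 is a lentiviral shRNA expression plasmid built on the pLKO.1 backbone and designed to knock down a circular RNA derived from the human RNF170 gene, recorded as circRNF170(2-6). The name suggests a circle formed from exons 2 to 6, although the record does not spell this out. It also does not say where on the circular RNA the hairpin is aimed. The plasmid is 7,084 nt according to the full sequencing result. It is propagated in E. coli at high copy from a ColE1/pUC-type origin under ampicillin selection (AmpR, β-lactamase). An f1 origin and remnants of lac and phage promoter sequences are carried over from the parental cloning vector.

The transfer cassette has a chimeric RSV promoter/truncated HIV-1 5' LTR, which drives Tat-independent genomic RNA production in packaging cells. This is followed by the Ψ packaging signal with a gag fragment, the RRE for Rev-dependent nuclear export, and a cPPT/CTS. The cassette ends in a ΔU3 self-inactivating 3' LTR, so the integrated provirus lacks LTR promoter activity. Inside it, the human U6 RNA polymerase III promoter transcribes the short hairpin. The hairpin itself is not annotated in the feature table but would sit between U6 and the cPPT. A human PGK promoter then drives puromycin N-acetyltransferase, allowing selection of transduced mammalian cells. An SV40 poly(A) signal and SV40 origin lie downstream of the 3' LTR.

It is the first numbered hairpin against this circRNA and comes from a study that ran loss-of-function screens for functional circular RNAs. The plasmid is suited to making virus, with packaging functions supplied separately, for stable circRNF170 suppression in human cells.
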