Addgene plasmid #215226: shRNA_circRNF170_1
Purpose: Supression of shcircRNF170(2-6)_1 expression
Depositing lab: Sefi Rosenbluh. Depositing organization: Monash University. Publication: Systematic loss-of-function screens identify pathway-specific functional circular RNAs. Liu L, Neve M, Perlaza-Jimenez L, Xi X, Purcell J, Hawdon A, Conn SJ, Zenker J, Tamayo P, Goodall GJ, Rosenbluh J. Nat Cell Biol. 2024 Aug;26(8):1359-1372. doi: 10.1038/s41556-024-01467-y. Epub 2024 Aug 2. PubMed 39095657.
Backbone
  Vector backbone: pLKO.1
  Vector type: Lentiviral
  Selectable markers: Puromycin
Growth in bacteria
  Bacterial resistance: Ampicillin, 100 μg/mL
  Growth temperature: 37°C
  Growth strain: NEB Stable
  Copy number: High Copy
Gene/Insert
  Gene/Insert name: circRNF170 shRNA 1
  gRNA/shRNA sequence: ACCCAGATCTACCTGGAATGG
  Species: H. sapiens (human)
  Entrez Gene: RNF170 (a.k.a. ADSA, SNAX1, SPG85)
  Cloning method: Restriction Enzyme; 5′ cloning site unknown (unknown if destroyed)
Terms and licenses: Academic/Nonprofit Terms; Industry Terms: Not Available to Industry
How to cite: shRNA_circRNF170_1 was a gift from Sefi Rosenbluh (Addgene plasmid # 215226 ; http://n2t.net/addgene:215226 ; RRID:Addgene_215226)
